Addgene plasmid #17071: ZE29 Stbm-deltaN-6myc-pCS2+
Depositing lab: Randall Moon. Depositing organization: University of Washington. Publication: The planar cell-polarity gene stbm regulates cell behaviour and cell fate in vertebrate embryos. Park M, Moon RT. Nat Cell Biol. 2002 Jan;4(1):20-5. 10.1038/ncb716 PubMed 11780127.
Backbone
  Vector backbone: pCS2+
  Backbone size w/o insert (bp): 4100
  Vector type: Zebrafish Expression
Growth in bacteria
  Bacterial resistance: Ampicillin, 100 μg/mL
  Growth temperature: 37°C
  Growth strain: DH5alpha
  Copy number: Unknown
Gene/Insert
  Gene/Insert name: Stbm deltaN (alt name: strabismus)
  Species: D. rerio (zebrafish)
  Insert size (bp): 850
  Mutation: amino acids 240-526 only
  Entrez Gene: vangl2 (a.k.a. stbm, tri, vang)
  Tag / fusion protein: Myc6 (N terminal on backbone)
  Cloning method: Restriction Enzyme; 5′ cloning site EcoRI (unknown if destroyed); 3′ cloning site XbaI (unknown if destroyed)
  Sequencing primers: 5′ SP6
Terms and licenses: Academic/Nonprofit Terms; Industry Terms: Not Available to Industry
Depositor comments: Zebrafish strabismus amino acids 240-526 with 6 c-myc epitopes at N-terminus; EcoRI-Xba1 insert. For Sense RNA: linearize with ASP 718 and transcribe with SP6 polymerase. Plasmid History: Species of Sequence Origin: Zebrafish. Reference: M. Park and R. Moon, Nature Cell Biology 4, 20-25, 2002.
How to cite: ZE29 Stbm-deltaN-6myc-pCS2+ was a gift from Randall Moon (Addgene plasmid # 17071 ; http://n2t.net/addgene:17071 ; RRID:Addgene_17071)
