[The description below was written by a language model from this plasmid's Addgene catalogue record.]
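Description:
ZE29 Stbm-deltaN-6myc-pCS2+ is a zebrafish expression plasmid built on the pCS2+ backbone (about 4.1 kb without insert), a multipurpose vector widely used in zebrafish and Xenopus embryo work. It is propagated in E. coli under ampicillin selection; the copy number is not recorded. No feature table accompanies the record, so the regulatory elements are not individually listed. pCS2+ is generally known to carry a strong CMV-derived promoter for expression in vertebrate cells, an SP6 promoter upstream of the cloning site for in vitro transcription, and an SV40 polyadenylation signal. The depositor's notes confirm the SP6 promoter, since it is the one used to make sense RNA from linearized template.

The payload is an N-terminally truncated form of zebrafish strabismus (stbm, also known as trilobite or vang, corresponding to the gene vangl2), a core component of the planar cell polarity pathway. The roughly 850 bp insert encodes only amino acids 240–526, removing the N-terminal portion of the protein. It was cloned as an EcoRI–XbaI fragment, in frame with six tandem c-Myc epitopes supplied by the backbone at the N-terminus. The Myc tag allows the truncated protein to be detected by immunoblotting, immunostaining or immunoprecipitation.

The construct is intended mainly as a template for synthetic capped mRNA to be injected into embryos. There the deletion variant can be compared with full-length Stbm to map which domains are needed for its activity. The associated study examined how stbm regulates cell behaviour and cell fate in vertebrate embryos. The record does not state the specific phenotype produced by this deletion.
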