>Addgene plasmid #17071 | ZE29 Stbm-deltaN-6myc-pCS2+ | addgene partial sequence | sequence record 22875 | SP6 5'-ATTTAGGTGACACTATAG-3'
TTCGATTTAAGCTATGGAGCAAAAGCTCATTTCTGAAGAGGACTTGAATGAAATGGAGCAAAAGCTCATT
TCTGAAGAGGACTTGAATGAAATGGAGCAAAAGCTCATTTCTGAAGAGGACTTGAATGAAATGGAGCAAA
AGCTCATTTCTGAAGAGGACTTGAATGAAATGGAGCAAAAGCTCATTTCTGAAGAGGACTTGAATGAAAT
GGAGAGCTTGGGCGACCTCACCATGGAGCAAAAGCTCATTTCTGAAGAGGACTTGAATTCCGTTCGACAC
CTCAGGCCGGCCTTCTGTCTCAAAGTGGTGCGCACCACCGACGGGGCCAGCCGCTTCTACAATGTGGGAC
ACCTCAGCATCCAGCGAGCAGCCGTGTGGGTTCTGGATCATTATTACACTGATTTCCCAGTCTACAATCC
TGCTTTACTCAACCTTCCCAAATCCATCCTGTCCAAGAAGATGTCTGGATTCAAGGTCTACTCTCTCGGA
GAAGAGAACAGCACTAATAACTCGACGGGTCAGTCTCGAGCCATGATCGCTGCCGCCGCCCGCAGACGGG
ACAACTCTCATAATGAATATTACTACGAGGAGGCTGAGATGGACCGCAGGGTCCGCAAGCGCAAGGCCAG
GCTGGTGGTGGCGGTGGAGGAGGCCTTCACACACATTAAGAGGCTGCAGGACGATGAGGCGGCGGCCTCC
CCCAAACACCCACGAGAGGTCATGGACCCCCGAGAGGCGGCGCAGGCCATCTTCGCCCCGATGGCTCGAG
CCATGCAGAAGTACCTGCGCACCACACGCCAGCAGC
